Addgene plasmid #63366: pFusX3-21
Purpose: Encodes RVD positions 7-9 in TALEN assembly
Depositing lab: Stephen Ekker. Depositing organization: Mayo Foundation for Medical Education and Research. Publication: FusX: A rapid one-step TALE assembly system for genome science. Ma AC, McNulty MS, Tanya PL, Jarryd CM, Martinez-Galvez G, Argue DP, Lee HB, Urban MD, Bullard CE, Blackburn PR, Man TK, Clark KJ, Ekker SC. Hum Gene Ther. 2016 Jun;27(6):451-63. doi: 10.1089/hum.2015.172 PubMed 26854857.
Backbone
  Vector backbone: FusX3
  Backbone size w/o insert (bp): 3015
  Vector type: TALEN
Growth in bacteria
  Bacterial resistance: Spectinomycin, 50 μg/mL
  Growth temperature: 37°C
  Growth strain: DH5alpha
  Copy number: High Copy
Gene/Insert
  Gene/Insert name: HD HD NI (alt name: X3_CCA)
  Species: Synthetic
  Mutation: none
  Cloning method: Restriction Enzyme; 5′ cloning site BsaI (destroyed during cloning); 3′ cloning site BsaI (destroyed during cloning)
  Sequencing primers: 5′ pCR8_F1; 3′ pCR8_R1
Terms and licenses: Academic/Nonprofit Terms; Industry Terms: Not Available to Industry
How to cite: pFusX3-21 was a gift from Stephen Ekker (Addgene plasmid # 63366 ; http://n2t.net/addgene:63366 ; RRID:Addgene_63366)
