[The description below was written by a language model from this plasmid's Addgene catalogue record.]
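Description:
pFusX3-21 is a bacterial library plasmid from the FusX system, a one-step method for assembling transcription activator-like effector (TALE) repeat arrays for TALENs and related genome-targeting proteins. It is built on the FusX3 backbone, recorded as 3015 bp without the insert. It is maintained at high copy in standard E. coli cloning strains under spectinomycin selection. The record does not name the origin of replication and no feature table is provided. The sequencing primers listed carry pCR8 names, which hints at a pCR8-type vector context but is not stated outright.

The payload is a synthetic, pre-assembled trimer of TALE repeats with the repeat-variable diresidues HD, HD and NI. Under the standard TALE code, HD recognises cytosine and NI recognises adenine, so this module specifies the triplet CCA, matching its alternative name X3_CCA. The trimer was cloned into the backbone through BsaI sites that were destroyed in the process. The "X3" designation places the module at RVD positions 7–9 of the final array. This plasmid is therefore one member of a set of position-specific trimer plasmids covering the different triplets that can occupy that slot.

In use, a plasmid like this is chosen according to the bases at positions 7–9 of the intended DNA target. It is then combined with the corresponding modules for the other positions and a receiving TALE or TALEN vector to build a complete custom repeat domain. It carries no promoter-driven expression cassette described in the record and serves as an assembly intermediate, not as an expression construct.
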