>Addgene plasmid #63366 | pFusX3-21 | depositor partial sequence | sequence record 105250 | pFusX3_CCA
AGTCTTAAGCGTCTCCATGGCCTGACCCCGGACCAAGTGGTGGCTATCGCCAGCCACGATGGCGGCAAGC
AAGCGCTCGAAACGGTGCAGCGGCTGTTGCCGGTGCTGTGCCAGGACCATGGCCTCACACCCGATCAGGT
CGTGGCTATCGCCAGCCACGATGGCGGCAAGCAAGCGCTCGAAACGGTGCAGCGGCTGTTGCCGGTGCTG
TGCCAGGACCATGGCCTGACCCCGGACCAAGTGGTGGCTATCGCCAGCAACATTGGCGGCAAGCAAGCGC
TCGAAACGGTGCAGCGGCTGTTGCCGGTGCTGTGCCAGGACCATGGCCTGCGAGACGTC
