>Addgene plasmid #63366 | pFusX3-21 | depositor partial sequence | sequence record 105251 | FusX3
CGTCTCCATGGCCTGACCCCGGACCAAGTGGTGGCTATCGAGACCGGCGCCGCTACGGGCGCGTCCCATT
CGCCATTCAGGCTGCGCAACTGTTGGGAAGGGCGATCGGTGCGGGCTCTTCGCTATTACGCCAGCTGGCG
AAAGGGGGATGTGCTGCAAGGCGATTAAGTTGGGAACGCCAGGGTTTTCCCAGTCACGACGTTGTAAAAC
GACGGCCAGTGAGCGCGCGTAATCGACTCACTATAGGGCGAATTGGGTACCGGGCCCCCCCTCGAGGTCC
TCCAGCTTTTGTTCCCTTTAGTGAGGGTTAATTGCGCGCTTGGCGTAATCATGGTCATAGCTGTTTCCTG
TGTGAAATTGTTATCCGCTCACAATTCCACACAACATACGAGCCGGAAGCATAAAGTGTAAAGCCTGGGG
TGCCTAATGAGTGAGCTAACTCACATTAATTGCGTTGCGCTCACTGCCCGCTTTCCACCGGTGGTCTCTG
GCGGCAAGCAAGCGCTCGAAACGGTGCAGCGGCTGTTGCCGGTGCTGTGCCAGGACCATGGCCTGCGAGA
CGTCTAGACCAGCCAGGACAGAAATGCCTCGACTTCGCTGCTACCCAAGGTTGCCGGGTGACGCACACCG
TGGAAACGGATGAAGGCACGAACCCAGTGGACATAAGCCTGTTCGGTTCGTAAGCTGTAATGCAAGTAGC
GTATGCGCTCACGCAACTGGTCCAGAACCTTGACCGAACGCAGCGGTGGTAACGGCGCAGTGGCGGTTTT
CATGGCTTGTTATGACTGTTTTTTTGGGGTACAGTCTATGCCTCGGGCATCCAAGCAGCAAGCGCGTTAC
GCCGTGGGTCGATGTTTGATGTTATGGAGCAGCAACGATGTTACGCAGCAGGGCAGTCGCCCTAAAACAA
AGTTAAACATTATGAGGGAAGCGGTGATCGCCGAAGTATCGACTCAACTATCAGAGGTAGTTGGCGTCAT
CGAGCGCCATCTCGAACCGACGTTGCTGGCCGTACATTTGTACGGCTCCGCAGTGGATGGCGGCCTGAAG
CCACACAGTGATATTGATTTGCTGGTTACGGTGACCGTAAGGCTTGATGAAACAACGCGGCGAGCTTTGA
TCAACGACCTTTTGGAAACTTCGGCTTCCCCTGGAGAGAGCGAGATTCTCCGCGCTGTAGAAGTCACCAT
TGTTGTGCACGACGACATCATTCCGTGGCGTTATCCAGCTAAGCGCGAACTGCAATTTGGAGAATGGCAG
CGCAATGACATTCTTGCAGGTATCTTCGAGCCAGCCACGATCGACATTGATCTGGCTATCTTGCTGACAA
AAGCAAGAGAACATAGCGTTGCCTTGGTAGGTCCAGCGGCGGAGGAACTCTTTGATCCGGTTCCTGAACA
GGATCTATTTGAGGCGCTAAATGAAACCTTAACGCTATGGAACTCGCCGCCCGACTGGGCTGGCGATGAG
CGAAATGTAGTGCTTACGTTGTCCCGCATTTGGTACAGCGCAGTAACCGGCAAAATCGCGCCGAAGGATG
TCGCTGCCGACTGGGCAATGGAGCGCCTGCCGGCCCAGTATCAGCCCGTCATACTTGAAGCTAGACAGGC
TTATCTTGGACAAGAAGAAGATCGCTTGGCCTCGCGCGCAGATCAGTTGGAAGAATTTGTCCACTACGTG
AAAGGCGAGATCACCAAGGTAGTCGGCAAATAACCCTCGAGCCACCCATGACCAAAATCCCTTAACGTGA
GTTACGCGTCGTTCCACTGAGCGTCAGACCCCGTAGAAAAGATCAAAGGATCTTCTTGAGATCCTTTTTT
TCTGCGCGTAATCTGCTGCTTGCAAACAAAAAAACCACCGCTACCAGCGGTGGTTTGTTTGCCGGATCAA
GAGCTACCAACTCTTTTTCCGAAGGTAACTGGCTTCAGCAGAGCGCAGATACCAAATACTGTCCTTCTAG
TGTAGCCGTAGTTAGGCCACCACTTCAAGAACTCTGTAGCACCGCCTACATACCTCGCTCTGCTAATCCT
GTTACCAGTGGCTGCTGCCAGTGGCGATAAGTCGTGTCTTACCGGGTTGGACTCAAGACGATAGTTACCG
GATAAGGCGCAGCGGTCGGGCTGAACGGGGGGTTCGTGCACACAGCCCAGCTTGGAGCGAACGACCTACA
CCGAACTGAGATACCTACAGCGTGAGCATTGAGAAAGCGCCACGCTTCCCGAAGGGAGAAAGGCGGACAG
GTATCCGGTAAGCGGCAGGGTCGGAACAGGAGAGCGCACGAGGGAGCTTCCAGGGGGAAACGCCTGGTAT
CTTTATAGTCCTGTCGGGTTTCGCCACCTCTGACTTGAGCGTCGATTTTTGTGATGCTCGTCAGGGGGGC
GGAGCCTATGGAAAAACGCCAGCAACGCGGCCTTTTTACGGTTCCTGGCCTTTTGCTGGCCTTTTGCTCA
CATGTTCTTTCCTGCGTTATCCCCTGATTCTGTGGATAACCGTATTACCGCCTTTGAGTGAGCTGATACC
GCTCGCCGCAGCCGAACGACCGAGCGCAGCGAGTCAGTGAGCGAGGAAGCGGAAGAGCGCCCAATACGCA
AACCGCCTCTCCCCGCGCGTTGGCCGATTCATTAATGCAGCTGGCACGACAGGTTTCCCGACTGGAAAGC
GGGCAGTGAGCGCAACGCAATTAATACGCGTACCGCTAGCCAGGAAGAGTTTGTAGAAACGCAAAAAGGC
CATCCGTCAGGATGGCCTTCTGCTTAGTTTGATGCCTGGCAGTTTATGGCGGGCGTCCTGCCCGCCACCC
TCCGGGCCGTTGCTTCACAACGTTCAAATCCGCTCCCGGCGGATTTGTCCTACTCAGGAGAGCGTTCACC
GACAAACAACAGATAAAACGAAAGGCCCAGTCTTCCGACTGAGCCTTTCGTTTTATTTGATGCCTGGCAG
TTCCCTACTCTCGCGTTAACGCTAGCATGGATGTTTTCCCAGTCACGACGTTGTAAAACGACGGCCAGTC
TTAAG
