>Addgene plasmid #63366 | pFusX3-21 | addgene partial sequence | sequence record 115537 | pCR8_R1 5'-cgaaccgaacaggcttatgt-3'
GTCACCCGGCAACCTTGGGTAGCAGCGAAGTCGAGGCATTTCTGTCCTGGCTGGTCTAGACGTCTCGCAG
GCCATGGTCCTGGCACAGCACCGGCAACAGCCGCTGCACCGTTTCGAGCGCTTGCTTGCCGCCAATGTTG
CTGGCGATAGCCACCACTTGGTCCGGGGTCAGGCCATGGTCCTGGCACAGCACCGGCAACAGCCGCTGCA
CCGTTTCGAGCGCTTGCTTGCCGCCATCGTGGCTGGCGATAGCCACGACCTGATCGGGTGTGAGGCCATG
GTCCTGGCACAGCACCGGCAACAGCCGCTGCACCGTTTCGAGCGCTTGCTTGCCGCCATCGTGGCTGGCG
ATAGCCACCACTTGGTCCGGGGTCAGGCCATGGAGACGCTTAAGACTGGCCGTCGTTTTACAACGTCGTG
ACTGGGAAAACATCCATGCTAGCGTTAACGCGAGAGTAGGGAACTGCCAGGCATCAAATAAAACGAAAGG
CTCAGTCGGAAGACTGGGCCTTTCGTTTTATCTGTTGTTTGTCGGTGAACGCTCTCCTGAGTAGGACAAA
TCCGCCGGGAGCGGATTTGAACGTTGTGAAGCAACGGCCCGGAGGGTGGCGGGCAGGACGCCCGCCATAA
ACTGCCAGGCATCAAACTAAGCAGAAGGCCATCCTGACGGATGGCCTTTTTGCGTTT
